>Addgene plasmid #162770 | p1.2-GS | addgene full sequence | sequence record 339105 | Addgene NGS Result
GTGTGTCAGTTAGGGTGTGGAAAGTCCCCAGGCTCCCCAGCAGGCAGAAGTATGCAAAGCACGCATCTCA
ATTAGTCAGCAACCAGGTGTGGAAAGTCCCCAGGCTCCCCAGCAGGCAGAAGTATGCAAAGCATGCATCT
CAATTAGTCAGCAACCATAGTCCCGCCCCTAACTCCGCCCATCCCGCCCCTAACTCCGCCCAGTTCCGCC
CATTCTCCGCCCCATGGCTGACTAATTTTTTTTATTTATGCAGAGGCCGAGGCCGCCTCGGCCTCTGAGC
TATTCCAGAAGTAGTGAGGAGGCTTTTTTGGAGGCCTAGGCTTTTGCAAAAAGCTCCCGGGAGCTTGGAT
ATCCATTTTCGCATCGATGCTTCCACCATGGCCACCTCAGCAAGTTCCCACTTGAACAAAGGCATCAAGC
AGATGTACATGAACCTGCCCCAGGGCGAGAAGATCCAACTCATGTATATCTGGGTTGATGGTACCGGGGA
AGGGCTACGCTGCAAGACCCGTACTCTGGACTGTGACCCCAAGTGTGTAGAAGAGTTACCCGAGTGGAAC
TTTGATGGTTCTAGTACGTTTCAGTCTGAAGGCTCCAACAGCGACATGTACCTCCATCCTGTGGCCATGT
TTCGAGACCCCTTCCGCAGAGACCCCAACAAGCTGGTGTTCTGCGAAGTATTCAAGTATAACCGGAAGCC
CGCAGAGACCAACCTGAGGCACAGCTGTAAGCGTATAATGGACATGGTGAGCAGCCAGCACCCCTGGTTT
GGAATGGAACAGGAGTATACTCTCATGGGAACAGACGGCCACCCTTTCGGCTGGCCTTCTAATGGCTTCC
CTGGACCCCAAGGACCCTATTACTGCGGTGTGGGAGCTGACAAGGCTTATGGCCGAGATATCGTGGAGGC
TCACTACCGGGCCTGCTTGTATGCTGGAATCAAGATCACAGGGACAAATGCCGAGGTTATGCCTGCCCAG
TGGGAATTCCAGATAGGACCCTGCGAAGGGATCCGCATGGGAGATCATCTCTGGGTAGCCCGTTTTATCT
TGCATCGGGTATGCGAAGACTTTGGGGTGATAGCAACCTTTGACCCCAAGCCCATTCCAGGGAACTGGAA
TGGGGCAGGCTGCCACACCAACTTTAGCACCAAGGCCATGCGGGAGGAGAATGGTCTGAGGTGCATTGAG
GAGGCCATTGATAAACTGAGCAAGAGGCACCAGTACCACATCCGTGCCTACGACCCCAAGGGGGGCCTGG
ACAACGCCCGCCGTCTGACTGGATTCCACGAAACCTCCAACATCAACGACTTTTCCGCTGGCGTTGCCAA
CCGCAGCGCCAGTATCCGCATTCCCCGGATTGTCGGCCAGGAGAAGAAGGGTTACTTTGAAGACCGTCGG
CCTTCTGCCAATTGCGACCCCTATGCGGTGACGGAAGCCATCGTCCGCACGTGTCTCCTCAACGAAACTG
GCGACGAGCCCTTCCAATACAAGAACTAAGCGGACTCGACTTCCAGTGATCTTGAGCCCTTCCTAGTTCA
CCCCACTCCCAACTGTTCCCTCTCCCACTGGTCCCCACTGTAACTCAAAAGGATGGAATACCAAGGTCTT
TTTATTCCTTGCGCCCAGTTAATTTTTGCCTTTATTGGTCAGAATAGAGGGGTCAGGTTCTTAATCTCTA
CACACCCAACCCCTTCTTTCCTAGCTATCGCCTTCTTGACGAGTTCTTCTGAGCGGGACTCTGGGGTTCG
AAATGACCGACCAAGCGACGCCCAACCTGCCATCACGAGATTTCGATTCCACCGCCGCCTTCTATGAAAG
GTTGGGCTTCGGAATCGTTTTCCGGGACGCCGGCTGGATGATCCTCCAGCGCGGGGATCTCATGCTGGAG
TTCTTCGCCCACCCCAACTTGTTTATTGCAGCTTATAATGGTTACAAATAAAGCAATAGCATCACAAATT
TCACAAATAAAGCATTTTTTTCACTGCATTCTAGTTGTGGTTTGTCCAAACTCATCAATGTATCTTATCA
TGTCTGTATACCGTCGACCTCTAGGCGCGCCATGGCTCTTCCGCTTCCTCGCTCACTGACTCGCTGCGCT
CGGTCGTTCGGCTGCGGCGAGCGGTATCAGCTCACTCAAAGGCGGTAATACGGTTATCCACAGAATCAGG
GGATAACGCAGGAAAGAACATGTGAGCAAAAGGCCAGCAAAAGGCCAGGAACCGTAAAAAGGCCGCGTTG
CTGGCGTTTTTCCATAGGCTCCGCCCCCCTGACGAGCATCACAAAAATCGACGCTCAAGTCAGAGGTGGC
GAAACCCGACAGGACTATAAAGATACCAGGCGTTTCCCCCTGGAAGCTCCCTCGTGCGCTCTCCTGTTCC
GACCCTGCCGCTTACCGGATACCTGTCCGCCTTTCTCCCTTCGGGAAGCGTGGCGCTTTCTCATAGCTCA
CGCTGTAGGTATCTCAGTTCGGTGTAGGTCGTTCGCTCCAAGCTGGGCTGTGTGCACGAACCCCCCGTTC
AGCCCGACCGCTGCGCCTTATCCGGTAACTATCGTCTTGAGTCCAACCCGGTAAGACACGACTTATCGCC
ACTGGCAGCAGCCACTGGTAACAGGATTAGCAGAGCGAGGTATGTAGGCGGTGCTACAGAGTTCTTGAAG
TGGTGGCCTAACTACGGCTACACTAGAAGAACAGTATTTGGTATCTGCGCTCTGCTGAAGCCAGTTACCT
TCGGAAAAAGAGTTGGTAGCTCTTGATCCGGCAAACAAACCACCGCTGGTAGCGGTGGTTTTTTTGTTTG
CAAGCAGCAGATTACGCGCAGAAAAAAAGGATCTCAAGAAGATCCTTTGATCTTTTCTACGGGGTCTGAC
GCTCAGTGGAACGAAAACTCACGTTAAGGGATTTTGGTCATGAGATTATCAAAAAGGATCTTCACCTAGA
TCCTTTTAAATTAAAAATGAAGTTTTAAATCAATCTAAAGTATATATGAGTAAACTTGGTCTGACAGTTA
CCAATGCTTAATCAGTGAGGCACCTATCTCAGCGATCTGTCTATTTCGTTCATCCATAGTTGCCTGACTC
CCCGTCGTGTAGATAACTACGATACGGGAGGGCTTACCATCTGGCCCCAGTGCTGCAATGATACCGCGAG
ACCCACGCTCACCGGCTCCAGATTTATCAGCAATAAACCAGCCAGCCGGAAGGGCCGAGCGCAGAAGTGG
TCCTGCAACTTTATCCGCCTCCATCCAGTCTATTAATTGTTGCCGGGAAGCTAGAGTAAGTAGTTCGCCA
GTTAATAGTTTGCGCAACGTTGTTGCCATTGCTACAGGCATCGTGGTGTCACGCTCGTCGTTTGGTATGG
CTTCATTCAGCTCCGGTTCCCAACGATCAAGGCGAGTTACATGATCCCCCATGTTGTGCAAAAAAGCGGT
TAGCTCCTTCGGTCCTCCGATCGTTGTCAGAAGTAAGTTGGCCGCAGTGTTATCACTCATGGTTATGGCA
GCACTGCATAATTCTCTTACTGTCATGCCATCCGTAAGATGCTTTTCTGTGACTGGTGAGTACTCAACCA
AGTCATTCTGAGAATAGTGTATGCGGCGACCGAGTTGCTCTTGCCCGGCGTCAATACGGGATAATACCGC
GCCACATAGCAGAACTTTAAAAGTGCTCATCATTGGAAAACGTTCTTCGGGGCGAAAACTCTCAAGGATC
TTACCGCTGTTGAGATCCAGTTCGATGTAACCCACTCGTGCACCCAACTGATCTTCAGCATCTTTTACTT
TCACCAGCGTTTCTGGGTGAGCAAAAACAGGAAGGCAAAATGCCGCAAAAAAGGGAATAAGGGCGACACG
GAAATGTTGAATACTCATACTCTTCCTTTTTCAATATTATTGAAGCATTTATCAGGGTTATTGTCTCATG
AGCGGATACATATTTGAATGTATTTAGAAAAATAAACAAATAGGGGTTCCGCGCACATTTCCCCGAAAAG
TGCCACCTGCATCTCATCACGGTCACGCATGGCTGCGCCCGCGCAGCGCCCCCCGACCCCCCCCCGATCC
CCGGAACGCCAGCCGCCATCCACCGCCCGCAGCCCCCGGAGCCCGCGGACCCCGACCCCCCGCCGCTCGC
CCGCCGTTGCGCCGCTCTCTGCGGGGGGGCTAGGGGGCCGCGGGGGGAAGGCCACGCCCCCTCCACTTTT
TCCAGGAATGCGCGGCATGACCCGCCCCCCCCATGACCCGCCAACACCCCCCCGATGCCCCCCGGGGGTC
TTTCCTGGGGGGCCTTTGTCAGGGTTGCCTGTGTCACCCACGGGCCCCTTGGCCACGCTTGCCTGGGTCA
CCCCGGAGCCCCGGGTCACGTTTGCCGGGGTCAGCCCTGGGGCGCTTCTTCACGCTCCATTGCCATGCAG
AATTCACTAGTGATTAGAATCCCACGTTGTGCATAGAAACAGATGCAGGCAAAACATCCACACATATAAA
ACAAAAAATTAAAACCAATAAAACTCCTAAACTTTTGGTCTTTCTTGAATCTTCAATCCCTCAGGTTATG
AAATAATCATTTATGCAGTCAAAAATTTGCCATTCTTGTTGCCAGGTGTGGTGATGATTCGGGGAAGCAG
AAGCAGGCAGATCTCTGTGAATGAGGCCAGCCTGGTCTACAAAGTGAGTCCCAGGACAGTCAGGCCTGTT
ACACAGAGAAACCTTGAAAAAAAAAAGATAATATGTACTGTTGTATTACCCCAATATATAAGGCTAAACC
ATTAGAAGCACAACACTGTTAAGTACGGAAAATAATATCTAGTGTGGTACAGTTACTACTACTATAATAC
ACTAATATAGCTGTGGGAAACTAGTTCCAAAGATGAATTACTAACCAGTGTTTCCAAGGAAATAAATGAA
AGCAGAGAGATTAGTTCTATTGCTAGTGTTTCATTTTCGTATATTTCTTACAATTTCTCTTGTTACAAAT
AGGCACTAGGGTATCAAGATAATTTTAACGACTGGCTGAGAACCCTAGAAAATCTCTGTGAAAAAGGGAT
TTGTGAAATGAGAGAGGGTAATGTGGCCATTATAGAAAAGGCTTTTGTGTGCCTTGCATGCATAGACCCT
GTGTTTGATCTCTTAACACCCTCCTTGACCAGAAAAAGCTTCTGTGGATAGAAAATGATTAGTTATATAT
ACTTTTAGGGAAACGTAGTTCTGGATTCTTTGGTTACAATTAACAGAATTAAGTGCAAACAAAGCCAGAA
ACCTCCTGATAAATGAGAAAACCTGCTTGTAGAAGGTTGTAAGGCTCTGTAATATAGGAATTAGGAGAAA
AGAAACCTGTGTGGTGGGGCACGTCTGTAATCCCAGCATTGGGAAGTAGAGGTAGAAGATTAGAAATCAA
AGGCCAGCCTCAGCAACACAGTGAGTTTGAGGCCACCCTGAACTACATCAGGTTCTGTCTCCTTTCTTTT
TTTTTTTTTTCTTTTCTTTTTTTGGTTTCTCTGTGTAGTTTTGGAGCCTATCCTGGCACTAGCTCTGAAG
AGCAGGCTGGCCTCGAACTCAGAGATCAGCCAGCCTCTGCTGGGATTAAAGGTATGCACCACCAACGCCC
CAGGTTTTGTCTCAAACAAACAAAAATAACATCAGGAGGTGGTGAGAGGGCTCAGTGGTCACAGGCATTC
TCTGCAAAGCCTGACTCTGAGTTGGATCCTTTAGAGCTACATGGTTGAGGGAAGAGAACTGACTCCTGGA
AGGTGTCCTCTGGTCCCCACACATAGCTATACACAGCATGTGCATTCACACACACTAAATAATGCTATTT
TTAAAAAAATTAAAAACAACAACAGTTTGGGTTGTGAAAACTAGAACTAGATAATAGGTAAGAATCAAGT
ATCATGTAAATTTGCTTTCAACTCATCCCAAAATTTGTTTTATATTTCAGTTTTTTTCCTTCCTAGCTTG
ACTGTGGAGTCTTGTCCGGAAGCAAATAGTTCCTTTGCAGATCCCACATGTGGACACCGGACAGTAGGTC
CTCAAATGCTCCTTATTAGGTTGGTTCAATAATATCAATTGTTTGTTACTAGGCAGTGATGTTGTACATC
TGGAGGAGATCTCTTGAGCCCATAATCAGGTTATTAGGAATAAATACTCTAAGGCTAAAAATGTAGCTTA
GTGATAAGAGTGCTTGCCTGGTGTGCTGAGACCCTCGGTTCCATCTCCACAACCCCATATTCCATTACAA
AATACCTTTTCACCGTCCCTAGCATTAAGAAACAAAACAACAAAGAAGTTTTTCTTTCTTCTGAGATCCT
GCCCGGAGAGGCATTTAAAACTGGCCAGGGCCAAAAAAAAAAAAAAAAGAAAAAAAAGAAAAGAAAACAG
GCTAGGGCCGGCATGGTGGCGCACGCCTTTAATCCCAGCACGCAGGAGGCAGAGGCAGGGCGGATCTCTG
TGAGTTTGAGGTCAGCCTGGTCTACCTAGTGAGTTTCAGGGCACCCAGGGCTAAAGAGACTGTCTCAAAA
ACAAAACAGCCACACAATCAGAACCACAGCAAAACGCAGTTATGATCCTTGGAACTGTAGGAATGACAAG
CATTTAAATAATAGGACGAGCCATTTTTGAGAAGCTCTGATTTCACAAGTGTCAGGGATGGGCTCTGGGC
GAGTAAGATTGCTAATGCTGGCCTCTAAATGAGACCACGTGGAGTTGATTAGATTCTTTTCATGTTCCTC
GTGCTCTATCAAATAACTGTACCCAAATACACACACACACACACACACACAATGCGCGCACACACAAAAT
CCTTTTTTAGCTTAAGAAGCCCAGAATCAGAAGTAAAGCTAACTGTGGGACTTAAGTATTATTCTGAACG
GAACTCCCAGGGCGTGAAGCGCGCTTCAGGCTTCCAGAGAAGCAGCTGGCGCTGGATGGAATGAACCAAG
AGGCCAGCACAGGGGCAGATCCGTCGAGCTCTCGGCCACCGAGCTGAGCCCTTAGGTTCTGGGGCTGGGA
AGGGTCCCTAGGATTGTGCACCTCTCCCGCGGGGGACAAGCAGGGGGATGGCGGGGCTGACGTCGGGAGG
TGGCCTCCACGGGAAGGGACACCCGGATCTCGACACAGCCTTGGCAGTGGAGTCAGGAAGGGTAGGGACA
GATTCTGGACGCCCTCTTGGCCAGCTCCTCACCGCCCCACCCCCGACTGGAGCCGAGAGTAATTCATACA
AAAGGAGGGATCGCCTTCGCCCCTGGGAATCCCAGGGACCGTCGCTAAATTCTGGCCGGCCTCCCAGCCC
GGAACCGCTGTGCCCGCCCAGCGCGGCGGGAGGAGCCTGCGCCTAGGGCGGATCGCGGGTCGGCGGGAGA
GCACAAGCCCACAGTCCCCGGCGGTGGGGGAGGGGCGCGCTGAGCGGGGGCCCGGGAGCCAGCGCGGGGC
AAACTGGGAAAGTGGCGTCGTGTGCTGGCTCCGCCCTCTTCCCGAGGGTGGGGGAGAACGGTATAAAAGT
GCGGTAGTCGCGTTGGACGTTCTTTTTCGCAACGGGTTTGCCGTCAGAACGCAGGTGAGTGGCGGGTGTG
GCCTCCGCGGGCCCGGGCTCCCTCCTTTGAGCGGGGTCGGGCCGCCGTGCGGGTGTCGTCGGCCGGGCTT
CTCTGCGAGCGTTCCCGCCCTGGATGGCGGGCTGTGCGGGAGGGCGAGGGGGGGAGGCCTGGCGGCGGCC
CCGGAGCCTCGCCTCGTGTCGGGCGTGAGGCCTAGCGTGGCTTCCGCCCCGCCGCGTGCCACCGCGGCCG
CGCTTTGCTGTCTGCCCGGCTGCCCTCGATTGCCTGCCCGCGGCCCGGGCCAACAAAGGGAGGGCGTGGA
GCTGGCTGGTAGGGAGCCCCGTAGTCCGCATGTCGGGCAGGGAGAGCGGCAGCAGTCGGGGGGGGGACCG
GGCCCGCCCGTCCCGCAGCACATGTCCAACGCCGCCTGGACGGGTAGCGGCCTGTGTCCTGATAAGGCGG
CCGGGCGGTGGGTTTTAGATGCCGGGTTCAGGTGGCCCCGGGTCCCGGCCCGGTCTGGCCAGTACCCCGT
AGTGGCTTAGCTCCGAGGAGGGCGAGGCCCGCCCGCCCGGCACCAGTTGCGTGCGCGGAAAGATGGCCGC
TCCCGGGCCCTGTAGCAAGGAGCTCAAAATGGAGGACGCGGCAGCCCGGCGGAGCGGGGCGGGTGAGTCA
CCCACACAAAGGAAGAGGGCCTTGCCCCTCGCCGGCCGCTGCTTCCTGTGACCCCGTGGTGTACCGGCCG
CACTTCAGTCACCCCGGGCGCTCTTTCGGAGCACCGCTGGCCTCCGCTGGGGGAGGGGATCTGTCTAATG
GCGTTGGAGTTTGCTCACATTTGGTGGGTGGAGACTGTAGCCAGGCCAGCCTGGCCATGAAAGTAATTCT
TGGAATTTGCCCATTTTGAGTTTGGAGCGAAGCTGATTGACAAAGCTGCTTAGCCGTTCAAAGGTATTCT
TCGAACTTTTTTTTTAAGGTGTTGTGAAAACCTCGAGGTACGTATCGCGAAAGCTAGCATATTACCCCTA
ACACCTGCCACCCCAGTCTTAATCAGTGGTGGAAGAACGGTCTCAGAACTGTTTGTCTCAATTGGCCATT
TAAGTTTAATAGTGAAAGACTGGTTAATGATAACAATGCATCGGAAAACCTTCAGGAGGAAAGGAGAATG
TTTTGTGGAACATTTTTGTGTGTGTGGCAGTTTTAAGTTATTAGTTTTCAAAATCAGTACTTTTTAATGG
AAACAACTTGACCAAAAATCTGTCACAGAATTTTGAGACCCATTAAAATACAAGTTTAATGAGAAGTCTG
TCTCTGTTAATGCTGAAGTCATTACTAAGTGCTTAGCTTAGCAAGGTATGTGGATGCCCATTTGTGTTCC
AAGGGATTGGACTGTTCATCAGGACCCAGAGCTGAGTTTCAAGGGCTCAAGAGATGGCTTATTACCTGTG
GGTGTCTTGAAGGTTCTGGTTGGGACAAATTAGGAATGTTTTTGGCAGACATGGTGACTACCCTTCATCT
GGGTGAGTTCAGTTGATTTGTCTTGAGCCTTTGGGGTTTACACAAGTAAATGACATCATACAGTTAGTGT
ATTGTTAGTGAATATTAATATATGAGGCAGGCTTTGCTCTAGCAATTTTAGAACTAGTTTTCAGGAAAGG
GTTCATCTTGTGCATTGGATGTCTGATTCTATCACTTAGAGTTTAAACTGAAAGTGCTCAAGAGGTTTTA
TTTAGGCTGGGATATAAATAAGCCTTTCTGTAGCTTGTAATGGTATCAGGAATTTAAAAGGCCATCTGGG
GCACAAAGATTAAGCAGAAAAGGTAGAAGGTGAGATTGGGGGACTTTGAGTACTTCACACACTTTAATGT
GTGGGTGCTTTAGTGCATATAGTACAACTGCCAGATAAGGGCATCCACATCTGATTGTTTGGAAGGCACC
TTGTGGTTTCTGGGAATTCAGAATTGGGAGAAAAAGTGCTCCCAACCGCTGAAGCCCTTGGTAATCTGCA
GGGTGTTTATTTAGCAGGAGATAAGGACAAAAAGTTATAGTGTGGAGTTGGTTGAGTTGGTAGATGTCAT
TACAACAGGTGGTCTTAAATTGGGTTAGGAGTCACTTTGAAATACCTGGGCCATAAGCAAAGTGGCATTT
TCACCTTTCAGGAGAAACTGGTACACTTATCCATTCTATAGTGCATGCTTGTTCAATTGGGCTGATGACT
AAACCGGTGACTAAAGGTTTGTCAGTATAAATGGATGGGTTGTAGGCAGACGGTGAGGAATTACTATACC
TGCAAGGAGTCATTGCCTGATCTGCCTGGAAAGGGGCAGGATTGAGTCTCAGAAGGTGTACACCATAGGA
TATGGAAAAATTTGTCACGCCTAGCATTCAACTTAGTGGTGTAGCGCCACCTACTGGCACTTTAAAAGCT
TAGCATAGAGGAGCATGTGTGTTAGGAGCTCGGATGGGATCCAGGGCCTCAAGGTTTGCATGTAAATAAA
AGCCCTTTACCAAATTAACTACATACCAGCATACATCAGTCCTTTAGTGTTGAAAAACAGAAGTGAAAGC
TAATATATATAGTGCTTGCTTTATTTAAGTCTAGCTGATTACGTGTTTGGTTGCCAGTGTGACTAGTCTG
GAGTTGAATTTGTCCTCAGACACGTAAAATGGAATTTGGGATTCACAACACTCTAGTATGAGGGACCTAA
TGGCCTGTACCAGGCACAAACGTGTCTATAAACTACACAAAACGAAGGAATTTACAGGAATTAGGAAGGT
ATTCTTAACATTAAAACATTATGGGCATTTTAAAAAAAGCTTTGACAGGATTTCTTTGTCATGGCTGTCC
TGGAGCTAGTTGTGTAGACCAGGCTGGGCTGAAATCTTGTCTGCCTGCCTGGCTTGGACACTTTTTTATT
ATGTATACAACATTCTGCTTCCATGTATATCTGCACATTAGAAGACGGCACCAGATCTCCTAATGGATGG
TTGTGAGCCACCATGTGGTTGCTGGGAATTGAACTCAGGACCTCTGGAAGAGCAGTGCTCTTAACCTCTG
AGCCATCTCCAGCCCCAGCTTGGGCACATTTTTAATGGCTGGGAAATCAAACCCCCTAGGCCTTCTGTCA
GTAATGAAGGGCTTTTGGCTACCGAGAGTAGGATTTAAGGTTATTCGGAGCTGCAGGTCTGCCTCAGTGC
AGGTTTGGGAGTCCAGCATCTTAGAAAATGCAGTGAAGCCAAGCTGAGCTATATTTTGTTTAAAAAAAAA
ATAAGTGGGTAAAGTGCTGCTGAGCCTGATGACCAAGCTGGGACACAAGTAGAAGAACATAGGCCAATGC
TCTATATTAAAAGCATGGGTCATTTTTAATGCTCTTGAGAAGGCTATGCCTACACTACTCTCAGCCACCG
CAGCGTGTTTAAATTAAACTAGTTTGGAAATTTTCTTTGGGGGTAAGCTATTTAACCTAGTGCCTTGGCA
GGTATACTACTGAACTCTCCTCCTCATTCCTTTTTGTTTTTTAAGAATTTCAGTCAGGCTCAGGCAGCCC
TTAAACTTGTGATTAAGCCTGAGAACAGTTACGATTATGAGCCTATTAGTATACCGATCAATATGTGAAT
TTTTTTGGGATGGGGGTCAGGCCTCCCTGCCTCCCAAATACTGGGACTAAAGGCTGCACCACCACAACCT
GGCTCTTGAAATACTTTTCTACATTTTTTGGGGGGCATGGGTGGGAGAGCAGGGTTTCTCTGTATTAGCC
CTGGCTCTCCTGGAACTCTGTAGACCAGGCTATTCTTGAGCTCAGATTAGCCTGTCTCTGCCTCCTAAAT
TCTGGGATTAAAGGTGTGTGCTACTGCTGCCTGGCTACAAAGACATTTTTTTTTTTCTTAAATTTAAAAA
CAAAAGTGGTTCTTTTAGAAGGGTGGTTGGTGTTGGCACATACTCCAAGCACTCAGGTTTTGAGTTTGTC
CCAGGAATGAAGACTGCATTACTGCCGCCCCTCCCTGGTAAGGGCTACACAGAGAAATCCTATTTGGAGC
CTGTCCTGGTAACTCGCTCTGTAGACCAGGCTGGCCTCGAACTCAAGAGAACCACCTGCCTCTGAATGCT
GGTATTAAGGGCAGGCACCACCAACACCCAGCCTAAAAAATGTCTTTTTTTTAAAGATTTTTTTTTTTTT
TTTACAGAATAAACATTCTGTTTACAATATTCTGCTTCTATGTATATCTGCACACTAGAAGAGGGCACCC
GATCTCATAATGGATGGTTGTGAGCCACCAAGTGGTTGCTGGGAATTGAACTCAGAACCTCTGGAAGAGC
AGTCAGTGCTCTTAACCTCTGAGCCATCTCTCCAGCCCCTAAAAATGGCTCTTGAGATAGGGTCTCAAGT
AGTTTGAGACTGAGTTGGCTATATAAACAAGGCTGGCACATAGCACCATGTACAGCTGGGTTTAGTTTAC
ATGGGGTGTTTTTGTCTCTGGAGGCAGGAGGATCATTTGAGCATAGGGAGTTAATAGTGAGGTCATGTTT
TATCTACTCTTCTGAATTGAGAACTAAGCTGATGCAAAGCAAGTTTGACTGAAGAAGTCCAGTTTATGAG
AACAAGGGTGGAAACTAATGTGTCAAAGATGGCCTTGCATGTGTTTTAGATGATGACCCAGTCACTTGGG
AATTACTGGATGTGTAAGACCTATATCTTGACAGGAGTGAACAGTGTCTTATAGGTCCTATATGAAAGAA
ATGAGACATACCCATTTTGTTTCCCCTAAGAATTCACTTTTCCTAACCTGGTTCATGCTATTTAGGTTAT
TTTACTTGCAAATCCTAGGGTGCTCCCTTACCCAGTATTGCTTATGTGGCACCAAAGTCACTCACTCCCA
TGATTTGCAAGTCTCTGGGAACTTCCATGACAACCTAGAATAGCAACTCAAATACATTTTCTCAGTACCA
ATTTTGAAGAAAAAATATTTTGCAAAATAGCTGTATGGATGGGTACTAAATAGTGAGGTTATCTCCAGAA
GGCCTATGAAGAATTAAGGTTGAGTTCAGTTGAGTTCAGCAGCAAGTTTAAGGTTCATCCATTTTTGTAC
AGTGTTTTCCTATTACGGTAAGTGTTTTGCCTGCAGGAATATCTGTACCACATGCTTGCCTGGTACCTAT
ATCGGCCAGAAGAGGGCTTTGGATCCTCTGGACTTGAATTACAGATGGGTATTAGCCACCATTTAGGTGC
TGGGAATTGAAACCAAGTCCTCTGGAAGAACAGCAAGTGACTCGACGTCCGGAGCTCTGGCGCGCCTGTG
GAAT
Features (pLannotate 1.2.2; 13 found; start..end, strand, type, name):
     14..85      +  promoter       SV40 promoter (fragment): SV40 enhancer and early promoter
    112..322     +  promoter       SV40 promoter: SV40 early promoter
    378..1496    +  CDS            Glul: GLNA_RAT - Also known as Glns. Experimental evidence at protein level: Swiss-Prot protein existence level 1. Glutamine synthetase that catalyzes the ATP-dependent conversion of glutamate and ammonia to glutamine (PubMed:28323). Its role depends on tissue localization: in the brain, it regulates the levels of toxic ammonia and converts neurotoxic glutamate to harmless glutamine, whereas in the liver, it is one of the enzymes responsible for the removal of ammonia (By similarity). Essential for proliferation of fetal skin fibroblasts. Independently of its glutamine synthetase activity, required
   1705..1732    +  CDS            NeoR/KanR (fragment): aminoglycoside phosphotransferase confers resistance to neomycin, kanamycin, and G418 (Geneticin®)
   1753..1911    +  CDS            ble (fragment): BLE_KLEPN - Experimental evidence at protein level: Swiss-Prot protein existence level 1. Binding protein with a strong affinity to the bleomycin family of antibiotics. Binds to CL990; an antimitotic-antibiotic compound. From Klebsiella pneumoniae.
   1906..2027    +  polyA_signal   SV40 poly(A) signal: SV40 polyadenylation signal
   2249..2837    -  rep_origin     ori: high-copy-number ColE1/pMB1/pBR322/pUC origin of replication
   3008..3868    -  CDS            AmpR: β-lactamase; bla; confers resistance to ampicillin, carbenicillin, and related antibiotics
   3869..3973    -  promoter       AmpR promoter: bla
   5454..5477    +  promoter       ADH1 promoter (fragment): S. cerevisiae ADH1; promoter for alcohol dehydrogenase 1
   6333..6362    +  promoter       Act1 promoter (fragment): rice actin promoter
   7412..7573    +  promoter       mEF-1α promoter (fragment): strong constitutive promoter for mouse elongation factor EF-1α
   8399..8426    +  intron         EF-1α intron A (fragment): truncated intron upstream of the start codon of human EF-1α
