[The description below was written by a language model from this plasmid's Addgene catalogue record and pLannotate feature annotations shown in this document.]
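Description:
p1.2-GS is an empty mammalian expression backbone derived from the p1.1 vector and intended for recombinant protein production in Chinese hamster ovary (CHO) cells. In bacteria it is maintained as a high-copy plasmid through a ColE1/pUC-type origin and selected with ampicillin via the β-lactamase gene and its native promoter. The catalogue lists a backbone size of 11,914 bp, whereas the sequenced record is 12,814 nt. The record does not explain the difference.

Expression of a gene of interest, which the user inserts by restriction cloning, is driven by the CHO EEF1A1 (translation elongation factor 1 alpha 1) promoter, a strong constitutive housekeeping promoter. The automated annotation picks up only short matches in this region, to the mouse EF-1α promoter and the human EF-1α intron A. This is consistent with a large stretch of hamster EEF1A1 genomic sequence that the annotation tool does not recognise directly. The tiny yeast ADH1 and rice actin promoter hits in the same unannotated stretch are most likely spurious similarity rather than functional parts.

A separate selection cassette places a glutamine synthetase coding sequence (best matched to the rat Glul protein) under the SV40 enhancer/early promoter, terminated by an SV40 polyadenylation signal. Short NeoR and ble fragments between the two appear to be remnants of earlier markers. Glutamine synthetase allows stably transfected cells to be selected with the inhibitor methionine sulfoximine (MSX). The associated publication concerns controlled co-amplification of integrated cassettes in the CHO genome using a compatible pair of plasmids for biopharmaceutical production.
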