Addgene plasmid #162770: p1.2-GS
Purpose: (Empty Backbone) Protein expression in CHO cells
Depositing lab: Ivan Vorobiev. Depositing organization: Federal Research Centre "Fundamentals of Biotechnology" of the Russian Academy of Sciences. Publication: Approaches to Controlled Co-Amplification of Genes for Production of Biopharmaceuticals: Study of the Insertion and Amplification Dynamics of Genetic Cassettes in the Genome of Chinese Hamster Ovary Cells during Co-Expression of Compatible Pair of Plasmids. Kovnir SV, Orlova NA, Khodak Ycapital A, Cyrillic, Kondrashova MP, Gabibov AG, Skryabin KG, Vorobiev AI, Vorobiev II. Bull Exp Biol Med. 2017 Jun;163(2):245-249. doi: 10.1007/s10517-017-3776-0. Epub 2017 Jul 18. PubMed 28726207.
Backbone
  Vector backbone: p1.1
  Backbone manufacturer: LMBT, LTD
  Backbone size (bp): 11914
  Modifications to backbone: none
  Vector type: Mammalian Expression
  Promoter: CHO EEF1A1 (Translation Elongation Factor 1 Alpha 1)
  Selectable markers: L-Methionine sulfoximine (MSX)
Growth in bacteria
  Bacterial resistance: Ampicillin, 100 μg/mL
  Growth temperature: 37°C
  Growth strain: DH5alpha
  Copy number: High Copy
Gene/Insert
  Cloning method: Restriction Enzyme
  Sequencing primers: 5′ SQ-5CH6-F GCCGCTGCTTCCTGTGAC; 3′ SQ-3CH1-R ACAAACAGTTCTGAGACCG
Terms and licenses: Academic/Nonprofit Terms; Industry Terms: Not Available to Industry
How to cite: p1.2-GS was a gift from Ivan Vorobiev (Addgene plasmid # 162770 ; http://n2t.net/addgene:162770 ; RRID:Addgene_162770)
